>Addgene plasmid #185905 | pfa6a mScarlet-FKBP::KANMX | addgene full sequence | sequence record 366492 | Addgene NGS Result
GAACGCGGCCGCCAGCTGAAGCTTCGTACGCTGCAGGTCGACGGATCGGTGACGGTGCTGGTTTAATTAA
GTATCAAAGGGTGAGGCAGTCATCAAAGAGTTTATGCGTTTCAAAGTTCACATGGAAGGGTCCATGAACG
GGCACGAGTTCGAGATTGAGGGTGAGGGGGAGGGAAGGCCCTACGAGGGCACCCAGACAGCCAAATTGAA
AGTAACGAAGGGCGGTCCTCTGCCGTTTTCCTGGGATATATTATCCCCCCAATTCATGTATGGTTCCAGG
GCCTTCACCAAGCATCCCGCCGATATACCCGATTATTACAAACAATCTTTCCCAGAGGGGTTTAAGTGGG
AAAGAGTTATGAATTTCGAAGACGGAGGTGCAGTCACGGTCACCCAGGATACGTCATTAGAGGATGGTAC
ATTAATTTACAAGGTCAAACTTAGGGGCACAAATTTCCCACCTGATGGTCCTGTGATGCAAAAGAAGACT
ATGGGTTGGGAGGCTAGTACAGAGAGATTGTACCCGGAGGATGGAGTCTTGAAAGGGGACATAAAAATGG
CACTGAGGTTGAAGGACGGAGGCCGTTATCTGGCGGACTTCAAGACAACCTATAAAGCTAAGAAGCCTGT
CCAGATGCCCGGGGCGTACAATGTAGATAGAAAACTTGACATAACCAGCCACAATGAGGACTATACAGTA
GTCGAACAGTATGAAAGATCTGAAGGGAGGCACTCAACCGGAGGCATGGATGAACTATACAAGGAGAATC
TTTATTTCCAGGGACTCGAGATGAAAGGCGTGCAGGTGGAGACTATCTCCCCAGGAGACGGGCGCACCTT
CCACAAGCGCGGCCAGACCTGCGTGGTGCACTACACCGGGATGCTTGAAGATGGAAAGAAATTTGATTCC
TCCCGGGACAGAAACAAGCCCTTTAAGTTTATGCTAGGCAAGCAGGAGGTGATCCGAGGCTGGGAAGAAG
GGGTTGCCCAGATGAGTGTGGGTCAGAGAGCCAAACTGACTATATCTCCAGATTATGCCTATGGTGCCAC
TGGGCACCCAGGCATCATCCCACCACATGCCACTCTCGTCTTCGATGTGGAGCTTCTAAAACTGGAATAG
GGCGCGCCACTTCTAAATAAGCGAATTTCTTATGATTTATGATTTTTATTATTAAATAAGTTATAAAAAA
AATAAGTGTATACAAATTTTAAAGTGACTCTTAGGTTTTAAAACGAAAATTCTTATTCTTGAGTAACTCT
TTCCTGTAGGTCAGGTTGCTTTCTCAGGTATAGTATGAGGTCGCTCTTATTGACCACACCTCTACCGGCA
GATCCGCTAGGGATAACAGGGTAATATAGATCTGTTTAGCTTGCCTCGTCCCCGCCGGGTCACCCGGCCA
GCGACATGGAGGCCCAGAATACCCTCCTTGACAGTCTTGACGTGCGCAGCTCAGGGGCATGATGTGACTG
TCGCCCGTACATTTAGCCCATACATCCCCATGTATAATCATTTGCATCCATACATTTTGATGGCCGCACG
GCGCGAAGCAAAAATTACGGCTCCTCGCTGCAGACCTGCGAGCAGGGAAACGCTCCCCTCACAGACGCGT
TGAATTGTCCCCACGCCGCGCCCCTGTAGAGAAATATAAAAGGTTAGGATTTGCCACTGAGGTTCTTCTT
TCATATACTTCCTTTTAAAATCTTGCTAGGATACAGTTCTCACATCACATCCGAACATAAACAACCATGG
GTAAGGAAAAGACTCACGTTTCGAGGCCGCGATTAAATTCCAACATGGATGCTGATTTATATGGGTATAA
ATGGGCTCGCGATAATGTCGGGCAATCAGGTGCGACAATCTATCGATTGTATGGGAAGCCCGATGCGCCA
GAGTTGTTTCTGAAACATGGCAAAGGTAGCGTTGCCAATGATGTTACAGATGAGATGGTCAGACTAAACT
GGCTGACGGAATTTATGCCTCTTCCGACCATCAAGCATTTTATCCGTACTCCTGATGATGCATGGTTACT
CACCACTGCGATCCCCGGCAAAACAGCATTCCAGGTATTAGAAGAATATCCTGATTCAGGTGAAAATATT
GTTGATGCGCTGGCAGTGTTCCTGCGCCGGTTGCATTCGATTCCTGTTTGTAATTGTCCTTTTAACAGCG
ATCGCGTATTTCGTCTCGCTCAGGCGCAATCACGAATGAATAACGGTTTGGTTGATGCGAGTGATTTTGA
TGACGAGCGTAATGGCTGGCCTGTTGAACAAGTCTGGAAAGAAATGCATAAGCTTTTGCCATTCTCACCG
GATTCAGTCGTCACTCATGGTGATTTCTCACTTGATAACCTTATTTTTGACGAGGGGAAATTAATAGGTT
GTATTGATGTTGGACGAGTCGGAATCGCAGACCGATACCAGGATCTTGCCATCCTATGGAACTGCCTCGG
TGAGTTTTCTCCTTCATTACAGAAACGGCTTTTTCAAAAATATGGTATTGATAATCCTGATATGAATAAA
TTGCAGTTTCATTTGATGCTCGATGAGTTTTTCTAATCAGTACTGACAATAAAAAGATTCTTGTTTTCAA
GAACTTGTCATTTGTATAGTTTTTTTATATTGTAGTTGTTCTATTTTAATCAAATGTTAGCGTGATTTAT
ATTTTTTTTCGCCTCGACATCATCTGCCCAGATGCGAAGTTAAGTGCGCAGAAAGTAATATCATGCGTCA
ATCGTATGTGAATGCTGGTCGCTATACTGCTGTCGATTCGATACTAACGCCGCCATCCAGTTTAAACGAG
CTCGAATTCATCGATGATATCAGATCCACTAGTGGCCTATGCGGCCGCGGATCTGCCGGTCTCCCTATAG
TGAGTCGTATTAATTTCGATAAGCCAGGTTAACCTGCATTAATGAATCGGCCAACGCGCGGGGAGAGGCG
GTTTGCGTATTGGGCGCTCTTCCGCTTCCTCGCTCACTGACTCGCTGCGCTCGGTCGTTCGGCTGCGGCG
AGCGGTATCAGCTCACTCAAAGGCGGTAATACGGTTATCCACAGAATCAGGGGATAACGCAGGAAAGAAC
ATGTGAGCAAAAGGCCAGCAAAAGGCCAGGAACCGTAAAAAGGCCGCGTTGCTGGCGTTTTTCCATAGGC
TCCGCCCCCCTGACGAGCATCACAAAAATCGACGCTCAAGTCAGAGGTGGCGAAACCCGACAGGACTATA
AAGATACCAGGCGTTTCCCCCTGGAAGCTCCCTCGTGCGCTCTCCTGTTCCGACCCTGCCGCTTACCGGA
TACCTGTCCGCCTTTCTCCCTTCGGGAAGCGTGGCGCTTTCTCATAGCTCACGCTGTAGGTATCTCAGTT
CGGTGTAGGTCGTTCGCTCCAAGCTGGGCTGTGTGCACGAACCCCCCGTTCAGCCCGACCGCTGCGCCTT
ATCCGGTAACTATCGTCTTGAGTCCAACCCGGTAAGACACGACTTATCGCCACTGGCAGCAGCCACTGGT
AACAGGATTAGCAGAGCGAGGTATGTAGGCGGTGCTACAGAGTTCTTGAAGTGGTGGCCTAACTACGGCT
ACACTAGAAGAACAGTATTTGGTATCTGCGCTCTGCTGAAGCCAGTTACCTTCGGAAAAAGAGTTGGTAG
CTCTTGATCCGGCAAACAAACCACCGCTGGTAGCGGTGGTTTTTTTGTTTGCAAGCAGCAGATTACGCGC
AGAAAAAAAGGATCTCAAGAAGATCCTTTGATCTTTTCTACGGGGTCTGACGCTCAGTGGAACGAAAACT
CACGTTAAGGGATTTTGGTCATGAGATTATCAAAAAGGATCTTCACCTAGATCCTTTTAAATTAAAAATG
AAGTTTTAAATCAATCTAAAGTATATATGAGTAAACTTGGTCTGACAGTTACCAATGCTTAATCAGTGAG
GCACCTATCTCAGCGATCTGTCTATTTCGTTCATCCATAGTTGCCTGACTCCCCGTCGTGTAGATAACTA
CGATACGGGAGGGCTTACCATCTGGCCCCAGTGCTGCAATGATACCGCGAGACCCACGCTCACCGGCTCC
AGATTTATCAGCAATAAACCAGCCAGCCGGAAGGGCCGAGCGCAGAAGTGGTCCTGCAACTTTATCCGCC
TCCATCCAGTCTATTAATTGTTGCCGGGAAGCTAGAGTAAGTAGTTCGCCAGTTAATAGTTTGCGCAACG
TTGTTGCCATTGCTACAGGCATCGTGGTGTCACGCTCGTCGTTTGGTATGGCTTCATTCAGCTCCGGTTC
CCAACGATCAAGGCGAGTTACATGATCCCCCATGTTGTGCAAAAAAGCGGTTAGCTCCTTCGGTCCTCCG
ATCGTTGTCAGAAGTAAGTTGGCCGCAGTGTTATCACTCATGGTTATGGCAGCACTGCATAATTCTCTTA
CTGTCATGCCATCCGTAAGATGCTTTTCTGTGACTGGTGAGTACTCAACCAAGTCATTCTGAGAATAGTG
TATGCGGCGACCGAGTTGCTCTTGCCCGGCGTCAATACGGGATAATACCGCGCCACATAGCAGAACTTTA
AAAGTGCTCATCATTGGAAAACGTTCTTCGGGGCGAAAACTCTCAAGGATCTTACCGCTGTTGAGATCCA
GTTCGATGTAACCCACTCGTGCACCCAACTGATCTTCAGCATCTTTTACTTTCACCAGCGTTTCTGGGTG
AGCAAAAACAGGAAGGCAAAATGCCGCAAAAAAGGGAATAAGGGCGACACGGAAATGTTGAATACTCATA
CTCTTCCTTTTTCAATATTATTGAAGCATTTATCAGGGTTATTGTCTCATGAGCGGATACATATTTGAAT
GTATTTAGAAAAATAAACAAATAGGGGTTCCGCGCACATTTCCCCGAAAAGTGCCACCTGACGTCTAAGA
AACCATTATTATCATGACATTAACCTATAAAAATAGGCGTATCACGAGGCCCTTTCGTCTCGCGCGTTTC
GGTGATGACGGTGAAAACCTCTGACACATGCAGCTCCCGGAGACGGTCACAGCTTGTCTGTAAGCGGATG
CCGGGAGCAGACAAGCCCGTCAGGGCGCGTCAGCGGGTGTTGGCGGGTGTCGGGGCTGGCTTAACTATGC
GGCATCAGAGCAGATTGTACTGAGAGTGCACCATATGGACATATTGTCGTTAGAACGCGGCTACAATTAA
TACATAACCTTATGTATCATACACATACGATTTAGGTGACACTATA
Features (pLannotate 1.2.2; 13 found; start..end, strand, type, name):
     71..763     +  CDS            mScarlet: mScarlet is a basic (constitutively fluorescent) red fluorescent protein published in 2016, derived from synthetic construct. It has moderate acid sensitivity.
    763..783     +  CDS            capTEV™ (fragment): composite tag for in vivo biotinylation, TEV protease cleavage, and 6xHis tagging
    800..1117    +  CDS            DmrB: F36V mutant of FK506-binding protein FKBP12 binds synthetic ligands that do not bind wild-type FKBP
   1141..1328    +  terminator     ADH1 terminator: S. cerevisiae ADH1; transcription terminator for the S. cerevisiae alcohol dehydrogenase 1 (ADH1) gene
   1403..2759    +  gene           kanMX: yeast selectable marker conferring kanamycin resistance (Wach et al., 1994)
   2864..2882    -  promoter       T7 promoter: promoter for bacteriophage T7 RNA polymerase
   2904..2957    -  CDS            lacI (fragment): lac repressor; lacI; The lac repressor binds to the lac operator to inhibit transcription in E. coli. This inhibition can be relieved by adding lactose or isopropyl-β-D-thiogalactopyranoside (IPTG).
   3140..3728    -  rep_origin     ori: high-copy-number ColE1/pMB1/pBR322/pUC origin of replication
   3899..4759    -  CDS            AmpR: β-lactamase; bla; confers resistance to ampicillin, carbenicillin, and related antibiotics
   4760..4864    -  promoter       AmpR promoter: bla
   4959..4994    +  CDS            rop (fragment): Rop protein, which maintains plasmids at low copy number; rop
   5096..5147    +  misc_feature   bom (fragment): basis of mobility region from pBR322
   5210..2       +  promoter       SP6 promoter (across the origin): promoter for bacteriophage SP6 RNA polymerase
