[The description below was written by a language model from this plasmid's Addgene catalogue record and pLannotate feature annotations shown in this document.]
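Description:
pfa6a mScarlet-FKBP::KANMX is a yeast tagging-cassette plasmid built on the pFA6a::kanMX backbone, catalogued as a yeast expression vector for introducing an mScarlet-FKBP fusion into Saccharomyces cerevisiae. It is propagated in E. coli through a ColE1/pUC-type origin with ampicillin selection from the bla gene and its promoter. No yeast replication origin or centromere is annotated, which fits the usual role of pFA6a plasmids as templates for integrating modules rather than as episomes. The catalogue lists the plasmid as low copy although the annotated origin is of the high-copy type, and only small fragments of rop, bom and lacI are detected. The stated size of 5058 bp also differs slightly from the 5,226 nt sequenced record.

The payload, cloned between SalI and AscI sites, is an open reading frame encoding the red fluorescent protein mScarlet, a short linker region that the annotation matches to a fragment of a TEV/His composite tag, and an FKBP12 domain annotated as the F36V variant (DmrB), which binds synthetic ligands that wild-type FKBP does not. The fusion is followed by the S. cerevisiae ADH1 terminator and then the kanMX marker for selection in yeast. SP6 and T7 phage promoters flank the module and serve as sequencing primer sites. SP6 is recorded as the promoter, but no yeast promoter is annotated upstream of the fusion, consistent with a design in which the cassette is fused in frame to the C terminus of a chromosomal gene and expressed from that gene's own promoter. The associated work concerns designer membraneless organelles that sequester native factors, suggesting that the tag provides both fluorescent tracking and a ligand-responsive handle on endogenous proteins.
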