Addgene plasmid #185905: pfa6a mScarlet-FKBP::KANMX
Purpose: Plasmid for cloning mScarlet fused to FKBP into yeast.
Depositing lab: Matthew Good. Depositing organization: University of Pennsylvania. Publication: Designer membraneless organelles sequester native factors for control of cell behavior. Garabedian MV, Wang W, Dabdoub JB, Tong M, Caldwell RM, Benman W, Schuster BS, Deiters A, Good MC. Nat Chem Biol. 2021 Sep;17(9):998-1007. doi: 10.1038/s41589-021-00840-4. Epub 2021 Aug 2. PubMed 34341589.
Backbone
  Vector backbone: pfa6a::KANMX
  Total vector size (bp): 5058
  Vector type: Yeast Expression
  Selectable markers: KANMX
Growth in bacteria
  Bacterial resistance: Ampicillin, 100 μg/mL
  Growth temperature: 37°C
  Growth strain: DH5alpha
  Copy number: Low Copy
Gene/Insert
  Gene/Insert name: mScarlet-FKBP
  Species: S. cerevisiae (budding yeast)
  Insert size (bp): 1047
  Promoter: SP6
  Tag / fusion protein: mScarlet fused to FKBP (C terminal on backbone)
  Cloning method: Restriction Enzyme; 5′ cloning site SalI (not destroyed); 3′ cloning site AscI (not destroyed)
  Sequencing primers: 5′ SP6; 3′ T7
Terms and licenses: Academic/Nonprofit Terms; Industry Terms: Not Available to Industry
How to cite: pfa6a mScarlet-FKBP::KANMX was a gift from Matthew Good (Addgene plasmid # 185905 ; http://n2t.net/addgene:185905 ; RRID:Addgene_185905)
